>Addgene plasmid #131745 | pCS4121 | addgene full sequence | sequence record 261420 | Addgene NGS Result
GACGGATCGGGAGATCTCCCGATCCCCTATGGTGCACTCTCAGTACAATCTGCTCTGATGCCGCATAGTT
AAGCCAGTATCTGCTCCCTGCTTGTGTGTTGGAGGTCGCTGAGTAGTGCGCGAGCAAAATTTAAGCTACA
ACAAGGCAAGGCTTGACCGACAATTGCATGAAGAATCTGCTTAGGGTTAGGCGTTTTGCGCTGCTTCGCG
ATGTACGGGCCAGATATACGCGTTGACATTGATTATTGACTAGTTATTAATAGTAATCAATTACGGGGTC
ATTAGTTCATAGCCCATATATGGAGTTCCGCGTTACATAACTTACGGTAAATGGCCCGCCTGGCTGACCG
CCCAACGACCCCCGCCCATTGACGTCAATAATGACGTATGTTCCCATAGTAACGCCAATAGGGACTTTCC
ATTGACGTCAATGGGTGGAGTATTTACGGTAAACTGCCCACTTGGCAGTACATCAAGTGTATCATATGCC
AAGTACGCCCCCTATTGACGTCAATGACGGTAAATGGCCCGCCTGGCATTATGCCCAGTACATGACCTTA
TGGGACTTTCCTACTTGGCAGTACATCTACGTATTAGTCATCGCTATTACCATGGTGATGCGGTTTTGGC
AGTACATCAATGGGCGTGGATAGCGGTTTGACTCACGGGGATTTCCAAGTCTCCACCCCATTGACGTCAA
TGGGAGTTTGTTTTGGCACCAAAATCAACGGGACTTTCCAAAATGTCGTAACAACTCCGCCCCATTGACG
CAAATGGGCGGTAGGCGTGTACGGTGGGAGGTCTATATAAGCAGAGCTCTCTGGCTAACTAGAGAACCCA
CTGCTTACTGGCTTATCGAAATTAATACGACTCACTATAGGGAGACCCAAGCTGGCTAGCGTTTAAACTT
AAGCTTGGTACCCGCCACCATGGTGAGCAAGGGCGAGGAGCTGTTCACCGGGGTGGTGCCCATCCTGGTC
GAGCTGGACGGCGACGTAAACGGCCACAAGTTCAGCGTGTCCGGCGAGGGCGAGGGCGATGCCACCTACG
GCAAGCTGACCCTGAAGTTCATCTGCACCACCGGCAAGCTGCCCGTGCCCTGGCCCACCCTCGTGACCAC
CCTGACCTACGGCGTGCAGTGCTTCAGCCGCTACCCCGACCACATGAAGCAGCACGACTTCTTCAAGTCC
GCCATGCCCGAAGGCTACGTCCAGGAGCGCACCATCTTCTTCAAGGACGACGGCAACTACAAGACCCGCG
CCGAGGTGAAGTTCGAGGGCGACACCCTGGTGAACCGCATCGAGCTGAAGGGCATCGACTTCAAGGAGGA
CGGCAACATCCTGGGGCACAAGCTGGAGTACAACTACAACAGCCACAACGTCTATATCATGGCCGACAAG
CAGAAGAATGGCATCAAGGTGAACTTCAAGATCCGCCACAACATCGAGGACGGCAGCGTGCAGCTCGCCG
ACCACTACCAGCAGAACACCCCCATCGGCGACGGCCCCGTGCTGCTGCCCGACAACCACTACCTGAGCAC
CCAGTCCGCCCTGAGCAAAGACCCCAACGAGAAGCGCGATCACATGGTCCTGCTGGAGTTCGTGACCGCC
GCCGGGATCACTCTCGGCATGGACGAGCTGTACAAGTAACTCGAGAAACAAACAAAGCTGTCACCGGATG
TGCTTTCCGGTACGTGAGGTCCGTGAGGACGAAACAGCAAAAAGAAAAATAAAAATCTAGAGGGCCCGTT
TAAACCCGCTGATCAGCCTCGACTGTGCCTTCTAGTTGCCAGCCATCTGTTGTTTGCCCCTCCCCCGTGC
CTTCCTTGACCCTGGAAGGTGCCACTCCCACTGTCCTTTCCTAATAAAATGAGGAAATTGCATCGCATTG
TCTGAGTAGGTGTCATTCTATTCTGGGGGGTGGGGTGGGGCAGGACAGCAAGGGGGAGGATTGGGAAGAC
AATAGCAGGCATGCTGGGGATGCGGTGGGCTCTATGGCTTCTGAGGCGGAAAGAACCAGCTGGGGCTCTA
GGGGGTATCCCC
[124 nt withheld, positions 2043-2166]
C
[91 nt withheld, positions 2168-2258]
A
[49 nt withheld, positions 2260-2308]
CCTTTGACGTTGGAGTCCACGTTCTTT
[37 nt withheld, positions 2336-2372]
ACCCTATCTCGGTCTATTCTTTTGATTTATAAGGGATTTTGCCGATTTCGGCCTATTGGTTAAAAAATGA
GCTGATTTAACAAAAATTTAACGCGAATTAATTCTGTGGAATGTGTGTCAGTTAGGGTGTGGAAAGTCCC
CAGGCTCCCCAGCAGGCAGAAGTATGCAAAGCATGCATCTCAATTAGTCAGCAACCAGGTGTGGAAAGTC
CCCAGGCTCCCCAGCAGGCAGAAGTATGCAAAGCATGCATCTCAATTAGTCAGCAACCATAGTCCCGCCC
CTAACTCCGCCCATCCCGCCCCTAACTCCGCCCAGTTCCGCCCATTCTCCGCCCCATGGCTGACTAATTT
TTTTTATTTATGCAGAGGCCGAGGCCGCCTCTGCCTCTGAGCTATTCCAGAAGTAGTGAGGAGGCTTTTT
TGGAGGCCTAGGCTTTTGCAAAAAGCTCCCGGGAGCTTGTATATCCATTTTCGGATCTGATCAAGAGACA
GGATGAGGATCGTTTCGCATGATTGAACAAGATGGATTGCACGCAGGTTCTCCGGCCGCTTGGGTGGAGA
GGCTATTCGGCTATGACTGGGCACAACAGACAATCGGCTGCTCTGATGCCGCCGTGTTCCGGCTGTCAGC
GCAGGGGCGCCCGGTTCTTTTTGTCAAGACCGACCTGTCCGGTGCCCTGAATGAACTGCAGGACGAGGCA
GCGCGGCTATCGTGGCTGGCCACGACGGGCGTTCCTTGCGCAGCTGTGCTCGACGTTGTCACTGAAGCGG
GAAGGGACTGGCTGCTATTGGGCGAAGTGCCGGGGCAGGATCTCCTGTCATCTCACCTTGCTCCTGCCGA
GAAAGTATCCATCATGGCTGATGCAATGCGGCGGCTGCATACGCTTGATCCGGCTACCTGCCCATTCGAC
CACCAAGCGAAACATCGCATCGAGCGAGCACGTACTCGGATGGAAGCCGGTCTTGTCGATCAGGATGATC
TGGACGAAGAGCATCAGGGGCTCGCGCCAGCCGAACTGTTCGCCAGGCTCAAGGCGCGCATGCCCGACGG
CGAGGATCTCGTCGTGACCCATGGCGATGCCTGCTTGCCGAATATCATGGTGGAAAATGGCCGCTTTTCT
GGATTCATCGACTGTGGCCGGCTGGGTGTGGCGGACCGCTATCAGGACATAGCGTTGGCTACCCGTGATA
TTGCTGAAGAGCTTGGCGGCGAATGGGCTGACCGCTTCCTCGTGCTTTACGGTATCGCCGCTCCCGATTC
GCAGCGCATCGCCTTCTATCGCCTTCTTGACGAGTTCTTCTGAGCGGGACTCTGGGGTTCGAAATGACCG
ACCAAGCGACGCCCAACCTGCCATCACGAGATTTCGATTCCACCGCCGCCTTCTATGAAAGGTTGGGCTT
CGGAATCGTTTTCCGGGACGCCGGCTGGATGATCCTCCAGCGCGGGGATCTCATGCTGGAGTTCTTCGCC
CACCCCAACTTGTTTATTGCAGCTTATAATGGTTACAAATAAAGCAATAGCATCACAAATTTCACAAATA
AAGCATTTTTTTCACTGCATTCTAGTTGTGGTTTGTCCAAACTCATCAATGTATCTTATCATGTCTGTAT
ACCGTCGACCTCTAGCTAGAGCTTGGCGTAATCATGGTCATAGCTGTTTCCTGTGTGAAATTGTTATCCG
CTCACAATTCCACACAACATACGAGCCGGAAGCATAAAGTGTAAAGCCTGGGGTGCCTAATGAGTGAGCT
AACTCACATTAATTGCGTTGCGCTCACTGCCCGCTTTCCAGTCGGGAAACCTGTCGTGCCAGCTGCATTA
ATGAATCGGCCAACGCGCGGGGAGAGGCGGTTTGCGTATTGGGCGCTCTTCCGCTTCCTCGCTCACTGAC
TCGCTGCGCTCGGTCGTTCGGCTGCGGCGAGCGGTATCAGCTCACTCAAAGGCGGTAATACGGTTATCCA
CAGAATCAGGGGATAACGCAGGAAAGAACATGTGAGCAAAAGGCCAGCAAAAGGCCAGGAACCGTAAAAA
GGCCGCGTTGCTGGCGTTTTTCCATAGGCTCCGCCCCCCTGACGAGCATCACAAAAATCGACGCTCAAGT
CAGAGGTGGCGAAACCCGACAGGACTATAAAGATACCAGGCGTTTCCCCCTGGAAGCTCCCTCGTGCGCT
CTCCTGTTCCGACCCTGCCGCTTACCGGATACCTGTCCGCCTTTCTCCCTTCGGGAAGCGTGGCGCTTTC
TCATAGCTCACGCTGTAGGTATCTCAGTTCGGTGTAGGTCGTTCGCTCCAAGCTGGGCTGTGTGCACGAA
CCCCCCGTTCAGCCCGACCGCTGCGCCTTATCCGGTAACTATCGTCTTGAGTCCAACCCGGTAAGACACG
ACTTATCGCCACTGGCAGCAGCCACTGGTAACAGGATTAGCAGAGCGAGGTATGTAGGCGGTGCTACAGA
GTTCTTGAAGTGGTGGCCTAACTACGGCTACACTAGAAGAACAGTATTTGGTATCTGCGCTCTGCTGAAG
CCAGTTACCTTCGGAAAAAGAGTTGGTAGCTCTTGATCCGGCAAACAAACCACCGCTGGTAGCGGTGGTT
TTTTTGTTTGCAAGCAGCAGATTACGCGCAGAAAAAAAGGATCTCAAGAAGATCCTTTGATCTTTTCTAC
GGGGTCTGACGCTCAGTGGAACGAAAACTCACGTTAAGGGATTTTGGTCATGAGATTATCAAAAAGGATC
TTCACCTAGATCCTTTTAAATTAAAAATGAAGTTTTAAATCAATCTAAAGTATATATGAGTAAACTTGGT
CTGACAGTTACCAATGCTTAATCAGTGAGGCACCTATCTCAGCGATCTGTCTATTTCGTTCATCCATAGT
TGCCTGACTCCCCGTCGTGTAGATAACTACGATACGGGAGGGCTTACCATCTGGCCCCAGTGCTGCAATG
ATACCGCGAGACCCACGCTCACCGGCTCCAGATTTATCAGCAATAAACCAGCCAGCCGGAAGGGCCGAGC
GCAGAAGTGGTCCTGCAACTTTATCCGCCTCCATCCAGTCTATTAATTGTTGCCGGGAAGCTAGAGTAAG
TAGTTCGCCAGTTAATAGTTTGCGCAACGTTGTTGCCATTGCTACAGGCATCGTGGTGTCACGCTCGTCG
TTTGGTATGGCTTCATTCAGCTCCGGTTCCCAACGATCAAGGCGAGTTACATGATCCCCCATGTTGTGCA
AAAAAGCGGTTAGCTCCTTCGGTCCTCCGATCGTTGTCAGAAGTAAGTTGGCCGCAGTGTTATCACTCAT
GGTTATGGCAGCACTGCATAATTCTCTTACTGTCATGCCATCCGTAAGATGCTTTTCTGTGACTGGTGAG
TACTCAACCAAGTCATTCTGAGAATAGTGTATGCGGCGACCGAGTTGCTCTTGCCCGGCGTCAATACGGG
ATAATACCGCGCCACATAGCAGAACTTTAAAAGTGCTCATCATTGGAAAACGTTCTTCGGGGCGAAAACT
CTCAAGGATCTTACCGCTGTTGAGATCCAGTTCGATGTAACCCACTCGTGCACCCAACTGATCTTCAGCA
TCTTTTACTTTCACCAGCGTTTCTGGGTGAGCAAAAACAGGAAGGCAAAATGCCGCAAAAAAGGGAATAA
GGGCGACACGGAAATGTTGAATACTCATACTCTTCCTTTTTCAATATTATTGAAGCATTTATCAGGGTTA
TTGTCTCATGAGCGGATACATATTTGAATGTATTTAGAAAAATAAACAAATAGGGGTTCCGCGCACATTT
CCCCGAAAAGTGCCACCTGACGTC
Features (pLannotate 1.2.2; 20 found; start..end, strand, type, name):
     28..80      -  misc_feature   bom (fragment): basis of mobility region from pBR322
    235..614     +  enhancer       CMV enhancer: human cytomegalovirus immediate early enhancer
    615..818     +  promoter       CMV promoter: human cytomegalovirus (CMV) immediate early promoter
    814..847     +  LTR            5' LTR (truncated) (fragment): truncated 5' long terminal repeat (LTR) from HIV-1
    863..881     +  promoter       T7 promoter: promoter for bacteriophage T7 RNA polymerase
    930..1646    +  CDS            EGFP: EGFP is a basic (constitutively fluorescent) green fluorescent protein published in 1996, derived from Aequorea victoria. It is reported to be a rapidly-maturing weak dimer with moderate acid sensitivity.
   1773..1997    +  polyA_signal   bGH poly(A) signal: bovine growth hormone polyadenylation signal
   2001..2022    +  promoter       SV40 promoter (fragment): SV40 enhancer and early promoter
   2043..2471    +  rep_origin     f1 ori (sequence partly withheld): f1 bacteriophage origin of replication; arrow indicates direction of (+) strand synthesis
   2485..2814    +  promoter       SV40 promoter: SV40 enhancer and early promoter
   2881..3672    +  CDS            neo: KKA2_KLEPN - Also known as kan, nptII. Experimental evidence at protein level: Swiss-Prot protein existence level 1. Resistance to kanamycin, neomycin, paromomycin, ribostamycin, butirosin and gentamicin B. From Klebsiella pneumoniae.
   3696..3854    +  CDS            ble (fragment): BLE_KLEPN - Experimental evidence at protein level: Swiss-Prot protein existence level 1. Binding protein with a strong affinity to the bleomycin family of antibiotics. Binds to CL990; an antimitotic-antibiotic compound. From Klebsiella pneumoniae.
   3849..3970    +  polyA_signal   SV40 poly(A) signal: SV40 polyadenylation signal
   4043..4059    -  protein_bind   lac operator: The lac repressor binds to the lac operator to inhibit transcription in E. coli. This inhibition can be relieved by adding lactose or isopropyl-β-D-thiogalactopyranoside (IPTG). lac repressor encoded by lacI
   4067..4097    -  promoter       lac promoter: promoter for the E. coli lac operon
   4112..4133    -  protein_bind   CAP binding site: CAP binding activates transcription in the presence of cAMP. E. coli catabolite activator protein
   4146..4238    -  CDS            lacI (fragment): lac repressor; lacI; The lac repressor binds to the lac operator to inhibit transcription in E. coli. This inhibition can be relieved by adding lactose or isopropyl-β-D-thiogalactopyranoside (IPTG).
   4421..5009    -  rep_origin     ori: high-copy-number ColE1/pMB1/pBR322/pUC origin of replication
   5180..6040    -  CDS            AmpR: β-lactamase; bla; confers resistance to ampicillin, carbenicillin, and related antibiotics
   6041..6145    -  promoter       AmpR promoter: bla
