[The description below was written by a language model from this plasmid's Addgene catalogue record and pLannotate feature annotations shown in this document.]
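Description:
pCS4121 is a mammalian expression plasmid of about 6.2 kb, built on the pCS408 backbone and carrying an EGFP reporter paired with a synthetic control ribozyme, sTRSV ctl. It replicates in E. coli from a high-copy ColE1/pUC-type origin and is selected with ampicillin through the β-lactamase gene and its native promoter. An f1 origin is also present. So are short remnants of older cloning vectors (a bom fragment, lac promoter/operator, and a lacI fragment), which have no evident role in the design. A second cassette, with the SV40 enhancer/early promoter driving the neomycin phosphotransferase gene and ending in an SV40 polyadenylation signal, could allow G418 selection of transfected mammalian cells.

The reporter unit consists of the CMV immediate-early enhancer and promoter, a T7 promoter, the EGFP coding sequence and the bovine growth hormone polyadenylation signal. The feature table does not annotate the ribozyme insert itself. There is, however, an unannotated gap of roughly 125 nt between the end of EGFP and the bGH signal, which fits the "eGFP-sTRSVctl" naming and suggests placement in the 3' untranslated region, although the record does not confirm this.

sTRSV refers to the hammerhead ribozyme of satellite tobacco ringspot virus. When such a ribozyme is embedded in a transcript and active, it cleaves the mRNA and lowers reporter expression. The record calls this version only a control ribozyme and does not say whether it is catalytically active or inactive. The plasmid serves as a reference construct for measuring the activity of ribozyme-based RNA devices in mammalian cells, against which EGFP output from engineered variants can be compared.
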