Addgene plasmid #131745: pCS4121
Purpose: Control ribozyme eGFP-sTRSVctl
Depositing lab: Christina Smolke. Depositing organization: Stanford University. Publication: Massively parallel RNA device engineering in mammalian cells with RNA-Seq. Xiang JS, Kaplan M, Dykstra P, Hinks M, McKeague M, Smolke CD. Nat Commun. 2019 Sep 23;10(1):4327. doi: 10.1038/s41467-019-12334-y. PubMed 31548547.
Backbone
  Vector backbone: pCS408
  Vector type: Mammalian Expression
Growth in bacteria
  Bacterial resistance: Ampicillin, 100 μg/mL
  Growth temperature: 37°C
  Growth strain: DH5alpha
  Copy number: High Copy
Gene/Insert
  Gene/Insert name: sTRSV ctl
  Species: Synthetic
  Cloning method: Gibson Cloning
Terms and licenses: Academic/Nonprofit Terms; Industry Terms: Not Available to Industry
How to cite: pCS4121 was a gift from Christina Smolke (Addgene plasmid # 131745 ; http://n2t.net/addgene:131745 ; RRID:Addgene_131745)
